Addgene plasmid #47364: HLH Bmal Pas 1-465-VenC
Purpose: Bmal fragment cloned with Venus tag and used for BiFC
Depositing lab: Joseph Takahashi. Depositing organization: University of Texas Southwestern Medical Center. Publication: Crystal structure of the heterodimeric CLOCK:BMAL1 transcriptional activator complex. Huang N, Chelliah Y, Shan Y, Taylor CA, Yoo SH, Partch C, Green CB, Zhang H, Takahashi JS. Science. 2012 Jul 13;337(6091):189-94. doi: 10.1126/science.1222804. Epub 2012 May 31. PubMed 22653727.
Backbone
  Vector backbone: pEGFP-C1
  Backbone manufacturer: Clontech
  Vector type: Mammalian Expression
Growth in bacteria
  Bacterial resistance: Kanamycin, 50 μg/mL
  Growth temperature: 37°C
  Growth strain: DH5alpha
  Copy number: High Copy
Gene/Insert
  Gene/Insert name: BMAL
  Species: M. musculus (mouse)
  Mutation: aa 1-465
  Entrez Gene: Bmal1 (a.k.a. Arnt3, Arntl, BMAL1b, MOP3, bHLHe5, bmal1b')
  Promoter: CMV
  Tag / fusion protein: Venus aa 156-239 (C terminal on backbone)
  Cloning method: Restriction Enzyme; 5′ cloning site unknown (unknown if destroyed); 3′ cloning site unknown (unknown if destroyed)
  Sequencing primers: 5′ CMV-F
Terms and licenses: Academic/Nonprofit Terms; Industry Terms: Not Available to Industry
How to cite: HLH Bmal Pas 1-465-VenC was a gift from Joseph Takahashi (Addgene plasmid # 47364 ; http://n2t.net/addgene:47364 ; RRID:Addgene_47364)
