[The description below was written by a language model from this plasmid's Addgene catalogue record.]
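Description:
HLH Bmal Pas 1-465-VenC is a mammalian expression plasmid built on the Clontech pEGFP-C1 backbone. It is propagated as a high-copy plasmid in E. coli under kanamycin selection. No feature table accompanies the record, so backbone elements beyond those named in the catalogue fields, and the cloning sites used, cannot be confirmed; both cloning sites are listed as unknown.

The insert is a truncated mouse Bmal1 (Arntl) coding sequence spanning amino acids 1-465. As the construct name indicates, this fragment covers the basic helix-loop-helix region and the PAS domains, the parts of the protein associated with DNA binding and with heterodimerisation with its circadian partner CLOCK. Expression is driven by the CMV promoter, a strong constitutive promoter in most mammalian cell lines. The fragment is fused at its C terminus to the C-terminal portion of the yellow fluorescent protein Venus (amino acids 156-239), which apparently takes the place of the full-length fluorescent protein of the parent vector, although the record does not describe how the backbone was modified.

The plasmid is intended for bimolecular fluorescence complementation (BiFC). The Venus C-terminal fragment is not fluorescent alone. When the BMAL1 fragment binds a partner protein carrying the complementary N-terminal Venus fragment, the two halves are brought together and reconstitute a fluorescent protein, giving a readout of the interaction in living cells. The associated publication concerns the structure of the CLOCK:BMAL1 heterodimer, so the likely use is co-transfection with a matching CLOCK fusion to test complex formation, though the record does not name the partner construct.
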