>Addgene plasmid #47364 | HLH Bmal Pas 1-465-VenC | addgene partial sequence | sequence record 69446 | SV40pA-rev
TTAACAACAACAATTGCATTCATTTTATGTTTCAGGTTCAGGGGGAGGTGTGGGAGGTTTTTTAAAGCAA
GTAAAACCTCTACAAATGTGGTATGGCTGATTATGATCAGTTATCTAGATCCGGTGGATCCCGAGGGCAG
CATTCCGGACTTGTACAGCTCGTCCATGCCGAGAGTGATCCCGGCGGCGGTCACGAACTCCAGCAGGACC
ATGTGATCGCGCTTCTCGTTGGGGTCTTTGCTCAGGGCGGACTGGTAGCTCAGGTAGTGGTTGTCGGGCA
GCAGCACGGGGCCGTCGCCGATGGGGGTGTTCTGCTGGTAGTGGTCGGCGAGCTGCACGCCGCCGTCCTC
GATGTTGTGGCGGATCTTGAAGTTGGCCTTGATGCCGTTCTTCTGCTTGTCCACCATGGTGGCGACCGGG
CTGTCCATGCTGTGGGGGGGTGCTGTTAGCTGCGGGAAGGTTGGGTCCCCGCCTTCCAGGACATTGGCTA
AAACAACAGTGTTGGTTGAGACAATGTATTCAACTTCCTTGGTCCACGGGTTCATGAAACTGAACCATCG
ACTTCGTAGCGTGATAAAAGAACCATCTTTGATCTTAAACTTATAGCAATTAGTTGTGATCTTTTCTCTT
GTCTGTAAAACTTGCCTGTGACATTCTGCGAGGTGTCCTATGTCGTCTTGATGAAAATACTCATAACATG
ATGTACCTAGAAGTTCCTGTGGTAGATACGCCAAAATAGCTGTCGCCCTCTGATCTACAAAAACAAATTT
CCCATCTATTGCGTGTCGAGAAACGTACTCCATAGATTTCACCCGTATTTCCCCGTTCGCTGGTTGTGGA
ACCATGTGCGA
