>Addgene plasmid #47364 | HLH Bmal Pas 1-465-VenC | addgene partial sequence | sequence record 69527 | egfp-c 5'-CATGGTCCTGCTGGAGTTCGTG-3'
CGAGCTGTACAAGTCCGGGAATGCTGCCCTCGGGATCCACCGGATCTAGATAACTGATCATAATCAGCCA
TACCACATTTGTAGAGGTTTTACTTGCTTTAAAAAACCTCCCACACCTCCCCCTGAACCTGAAACATAAA
ATGAATGCAATTGTTGTTGTTAACTTGTTTATTGCAGCTTATAATGGTTACAAATAAAGCAATAGCATCA
CAAATTTCACAAATAAAGCATTTTTTTCACTGCATTCTAGTTGTGGTTTGTCCAAACTCATCAATGTATC
TTAAGGCGTAAATTGTAAGCGTTAATATTTTGTTAAAATTCGCGTTAAATTTTTGTTAAATCAGCTCATT
TTTTAACCAATAGGCCGAAATCGGCAAAATCCCTTATAAATCAAAAGAATAGACCGAGATAGGGT
[37 nt withheld, positions 416-452]
AAAGAACGTGGACTCCAACGTCAAAGG
[49 nt withheld, positions 480-528]
T
[91 nt withheld, positions 530-620]
G
[124 nt withheld, positions 622-745]
CAGGTGGCACTTTTCGGGGAAATGTGCGCGGAACCCCTATTTGTTTATTTTTCTAAATACATTCAAATAT
GTATCCGCTCATGAGACAATAACCCTGATAAATGCTTCAATAATATTGAAAAAGGAAGAGTCCTGAGGCG
GAAAGAACCAGCTGTGGAATGTGTGTCAGTTAGGGTGTGGAAAGTCCCCAGGCTCCCCAGC
