>Addgene plasmid #47364 | HLH Bmal Pas 1-465-VenC | addgene partial sequence | sequence record 71578 | CMV-F 5'-CGCAAATGGGCGGTAGGCGTG-3'
TGAACCGTCAGATCCGCTAGCATGGCGGACCAGAGAATGGACATTTCCTCAACCATCAGCGACTTCATGT
CTCCGGGCCCCACCGACCTACTCTCCGGTTCCCTGGGCACCAGTGGTGTGGACTGCAATCGCAAGAGGAA
AGGCAGTGCCACTGACTACCAAGAAAGTATGGACACAGACAAAGATGACCCTCATGGAAGGTTAGAATAT
GCAGAACACCAAGGAAGGATCAAGAATGCAAGGGAGGCCCACAGTCAGATTGAAAAGAGGCGTCGGGACA
AAATGAACAGTTTCATTGATGAATTGGCTTCTTTGGTACCAACATGCAATGCAATGTCCAGGAAGTTAGA
TAAACTCACCGTGCTAAGGATGGCTGTTCAGCACATGAAAACTTTGAGAGGTGCCACCAACCCATACACA
GAAGCAAACTACAAGCCAACATTTCTATCAGATGACGAACTGAAACACCTAATTCTCAGGGCAGCAGATG
GATTTTTGTTTGTCGTAGGATGTGACCGAGGGAAGATCCTCTTTGTCTCCGAGTCTGTCTTCAAGATCCT
CAATTATAGCCAGAATGACCTTATTGGCCAGAGCTTGTTTGACTACCTGCATCCAAAAGATATTGCCAAA
GTTAAGGAACAGCTATCTTCCTCGGACACTGCGCCCCGGGAGCGACTCATTGATGCCAAGACTGGACTTC
CGGTTAAAACGGATATAACCCCTGGGCCCTCCCGGCTATGCTCTGGAGCCCGCCGCTCTTTCTTCTGTAG
AATGAAGTGCAACAGGCCTTCAGTAAAGGTGGAAGATAAGGACTTCGCCTCTACCTGTTCAAAGAAAAAA
GCAGATCGAAAAAGC
